Addgene plasmid #144272: TFORF1119
Purpose: Lentiviral vector for overexpressing transcription factor ORFs with unique 24-bp barcodes. Barcodes facilitate identification of transcription factors in pooled screens.
Depositing lab: Feng Zhang. Depositing organization: Broad Institute. Publication: A transcription factor atlas of directed differentiation. Joung J, Ma S, Tay T, Geiger-Schuller KR, Kirchgatterer PC, Verdine VK, Guo B, Arias-Garcia MA, Allen WE, Singh A, Kuksenko O, Abudayyeh OO, Gootenberg JS, Fu Z, Macrae RK, Buenrostro JD, Regev A, Zhang F. Cell. 2023 Jan 5;186(1):209-229.e26. doi: 10.1016/j.cell.2022.11.026. PubMed 36608654.
Backbone
  Vector backbone: pLX_TRC317
  Backbone manufacturer: Broad Institute Genetic Perturbation Platform
  Backbone size w/o insert (bp): 8264
  Vector type: Mammalian Expression, Lentiviral
  Selectable markers: Puromycin
Growth in bacteria
  Bacterial resistance: Ampicillin, 100 μg/mL
  Growth temperature: 37°C
  Growth strain: Stbl3
  Copy number: High Copy
Gene/Insert
  Gene/Insert name: ZNF714
  Species: H. sapiens (human)
  Insert size (bp): 1769
  Entrez Gene: ZNF714 (a.k.a. FLJ33668, FLJ43674, DKFZp547O168)
  Promoter: EF1a
  Cloning method: Unknown
  Sequencing primers: 5′ GGGTGGAGACTGAAGTTAGGCCAG; 3′ CACATAGCGTAAAAGGAGCAACATAG
Terms and licenses: Academic/Nonprofit Terms; Industry Terms: Not Available to Industry
Depositor comments: NM_182515,ENST00000456283,ENST00000610902 . The transcription factor ORF portion of this plasmid was synthesized by Genewiz. Please test multiple small colonies in case of plasmid recombination. To make this collection available in a timely manner, a portion of this collection was not fully sequenced by Addgene. If an Addgene verified full plasmid sequence is not available, please contact us prior to placing an order to request the full sequence.
How to cite: TFORF1119 was a gift from Feng Zhang (Addgene plasmid # 144272 ; http://n2t.net/addgene:144272 ; RRID:Addgene_144272)
