[The description below was written by a language model from this plasmid's Addgene catalogue record and pLannotate feature annotations shown in this document.]
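Description:
TFORF1119 is a lentiviral mammalian expression plasmid built on the pLX_TRC317 backbone, one member of a barcoded library of human transcription factor open reading frames. It carries the human zinc-finger gene ZNF714 (a synthesized ORF, about 1.8 kb) downstream of the strong constitutive EF-1α promoter, along with a unique 24-bp barcode that allows this factor to be identified by sequencing when many library members are pooled in one screen. The automated annotation does not label the insert as ZNF714. It instead flags a fragment matching the related KRAB zinc-finger protein ZNF679 at the start of the ORF region, most likely because of homology within this gene family. The barcode is also not annotated, and short hits such as the C9orf85, U6 and small t antigen fragments look like incidental matches.

The transfer cassette has a self-inactivating, third-generation-style layout. An RSV promoter drives a truncated HIV-1 5' LTR, followed by the Ψ packaging signal, a partial gag sequence, the RRE for Rev-dependent export and a cPPT/CTS. A WPRE downstream of the ORF enhances transcript expression, and the cassette ends in a ΔU3 3' LTR. Also between the LTRs, an SV40 early promoter drives puromycin N-acetyltransferase, which allows selection of transduced cells. In bacteria the plasmid is maintained by a high-copy ColE1/pUC origin with ampicillin resistance, and an f1 origin is also present. The depositor notes a risk of recombination, as is common for LTR-containing vectors. The construct is intended for overexpressing ZNF714, alone or in pooled screens such as directed-differentiation studies.
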