Features (pLannotate 1.2.2; 32 found; start..end, strand, type, name):
      1..1179    +  promoter       EF-1α promoter: strong constitutive promoter for human elongation factor EF-1α
   1199..1615    +  CDS            ZNF679 (fragment): ZN679_HUMAN - Experimental evidence at protein level: Swiss-Prot protein existence level 1. May be involved in transcriptional regulation. From Homo sapiens (Human).
   2766..2864    -  CDS            C9orf85 (fragment): CI085_HUMAN - Experimental evidence at protein level: Swiss-Prot protein existence level 1. From Homo sapiens (Human).
   2876..2929    +  promoter       U6 promoter (fragment): RNA polymerase III promoter for human U6 snRNA
   2971..3559    +  misc_feature   WPRE: woodchuck hepatitis virus posttranscriptional regulatory element
   3610..3629    +  misc_feature   cPPT/CTS (fragment): central polypurine tract and central termination sequence of HIV-1
   3631..3864    +  LTR            3' LTR (ΔU3): self-inactivating 3' long terminal repeat (LTR) from HIV-1
   3942..4063    +  polyA_signal   SV40 poly(A) signal: SV40 polyadenylation signal
   4103..4238    +  rep_origin     SV40 ori: SV40 origin of replication
   4259..4277    -  promoter       T7 promoter: promoter for bacteriophage T7 RNA polymerase
   4285..4440    +  CDS            lacZα (fragment): LacZα fragment of β-galactosidase; lacZ fragment
   4445..4873    +  rep_origin     f1 ori (sequence partly withheld): f1 bacteriophage origin of replication; arrow indicates direction of (+) strand synthesis
   4926..5030    +  promoter       AmpR promoter: bla
   5031..5891    +  CDS            AmpR: β-lactamase; bla; confers resistance to ampicillin, carbenicillin, and related antibiotics
   6062..6650    +  rep_origin     ori: high-copy-number ColE1/pMB1/pBR322/pUC origin of replication
   6833..6925    +  CDS            lacI (fragment): lac repressor; lacI; The lac repressor binds to the lac operator to inhibit transcription in E. coli. This inhibition can be relieved by adding lactose or isopropyl-β-D-thiogalactopyranoside (IPTG).
   6938..6959    +  protein_bind   CAP binding site: CAP binding activates transcription in the presence of cAMP. E. coli catabolite activator protein
   6974..7004    +  promoter       lac promoter: promoter for the E. coli lac operon
   7012..7028    +  protein_bind   lac operator: The lac repressor binds to the lac operator to inhibit transcription in E. coli. This inhibition can be relieved by adding lactose or isopropyl-β-D-thiogalactopyranoside (IPTG). lac repressor encoded by lacI
   7073..7091    +  promoter       T3 promoter: promoter for bacteriophage T3 RNA polymerase
   7119..7345    +  promoter       RSV promoter: Rous sarcoma virus enhancer/promoter
   7346..7526    +  LTR            5' LTR (truncated): truncated 5' long terminal repeat (LTR) from HIV-1
   7573..7698    +  misc_feature   HIV-1 Ψ: packaging signal of human immunodeficiency virus type 1
   7682..8045    +  CDS            HIV-1 gag (fragment): gag protein from human immunodeficiency virus 1; gag
   8191..8424    +  misc_feature   RRE: The Rev response element (RRE) of HIV-1 allows for Rev-dependent mRNA export from the nucleus to the cytoplasm.
   8801..8827    +  CDS            Rev (fragment): human immunodeficiency virus 1 (HIV-1) Rev protein; rev; enhances nuclear export of unspliced and incompletely spliced viral mRNAs
   8834..8857    +  promoter       SV40 promoter (fragment): SV40 early promoter
   8858..8929    +  promoter       SV40 promoter (fragment): SV40 enhancer and early promoter
   8953..9088    +  rep_origin     SV40 ori: SV40 origin of replication
   9134..9730    +  CDS            PuroR (fragment): puromycin N-acetyltransferase; pac from Streptomyces; confers resistance to puromycin
   9779..9896    +  misc_feature   cPPT/CTS: central polypurine tract and central termination sequence of HIV-1
   9961..10027   +  CDS            small t antigen (fragment): SV40 (simian virus 40) small t antigen
>Addgene plasmid #144272 | TFORF1119 | addgene full sequence | sequence record 353400 | Addgene NGS Result
GGCTCCGGTGCCCGTCAGTGGGCAGAGCGCACATCGCCCACAGTCCCCGAGAAGTTGGGGGGAGGGGTCG
GCAATTGAACCGGTGCCTAGAGAAGGTGGCGCGGGGTAAACTGGGAAAGTGATGTCGTGTACTGGCTCCG
CCTTTTTCCCGAGGGTGGGGGAGAACCGTATATAAGTGCAGTAGTCGCCGTGAACGTTCTTTTTCGCAAC
GGGTTTGCCGCCAGAACACAGGTAAGTGCCGTGTGTGGTTCCCGCGGGCCTGGCCTCTTTACGGGTTATG
GCCCTTGCGTGCCTTGAATTACTTCCACCTGGCTGCAGTACGTGATTCTTGATCCCGAGCTTCGGGTTGG
AAGTGGGTGGGAGAGTTCGAGGCCTTGCGCTTAAGGAGCCCCTTCGCCTCGTGCTTGAGTTGAGGCCTGG
CCTGGGCGCTGGGGCCGCCGCGTGCGAATCTGGTGGCACCTTCGCGCCTGTCTCGCTGCTTTCGATAAGT
CTCTAGCCATTTAAAATTTTTGATGACCTGCTGCGACGCTTTTTTTCTGGCAAGATAGTCTTGTAAATGC
GGGCCAAGATCTGCACACTGGTATTTCGGTTTTTGGGGCCGCGGGCGGCGACGGGGCCCGTGCGTCCCAG
CGCACATGTTCGGCGAGGCGGGGCCTGCGAGCGCGGCCACCGAGAATCGGACGGGGGTAGTCTCAAGCTG
GCCGGCCTGCTCTGGTGCCTGGCCTCGCGCCGCCGTGTATCGCCCCGCCCTGGGCGGCAAGGCTGGCCCG
GTCGGCACCAGTTGCGTGAGCGGAAAGATGGCCGCTTCCCGGCCCTGCTGCAGGGAGCTCAAAATGGAGG
ACGCGGCGCTCGGGAGAGCGGGCGGGTGAGTCACCCACACAAAGGAAAAGGGCCTTTCCGTCCTCAGCCG
TCGCTTCATGTGACTCCACGGAGTACCGGGCGCCGTCCAGGCACCTCGATTAGTTCTCGAGCTTTTGGAG
TACGTCGTCTTTAGGTTGGGGGGAGGGGTTTTATGCGATGGAGTTTCCCCACACTGAGTGGGTGGAGACT
GAAGTTAGGCCAGCTTGGCACTTGATGTAATTCTCCTTGGAATTTGCCCTTTTTGAGTTTGGATCTTGGT
TCATTCTCAAGCCTCAGACAGTGGTTCAAAGTTTTTTTCTTCCATTTCAGGTGTCGTGAGGCTAGCACCG
CCACCATGAATGTGATGTTAGAGAACTACAAAAACCTGGTCTTCTTGGCAGGTATTGCTGTCTCTAAGCA
AGACCCGATCACCAGTCTAGAGCAAGAAAAAGAGCCCTGGAATATGAAGATATGTGAGATGGTGGATGAA
TCCCCAGCTATGTGTTCTTCTTTTACCAGAGACCTTTGGCCAGAGCAAGACATAAAAGATTCTTTTCAAC
AAGTGATACTGAGAAGACATGGCAAATGTGAACATGAGAATTTACAGTTAAGAAAAGGCTCCGCAAATGT
GGTTGAGTGTAAGGTGTACAAAAAAGGTTATAATGAACTAAACCAGTGTTTGACAACTACCCAGAGCAAA
ATATTTCCATGTGATAAATATATAAAAGTCTTTCATAAAATTTTCAATTCAAATAGACACAAGACAAGAC
ATACTGGAGAGAAACCTTTCAAATGTAAAAAATGTGATGAATCATTTTGCATGCTTTTACACCTACATCA
ACATAAAAGAATTCATATTAGAGAGAATTCTTACCAATGTGAAGAATGTGACAAAGTGTTTAAGCGGTTC
TCAACCCTTACTAGACACAAGAGAGTTCATACTGGAGAGAAACCCTTCAAATGTGAAGAATGTGGCAAAG
CTTTTAAGCACTCCTCAACCCTTACTACACATAAGATGATTCATACTGGAGAGAAACCCTACAGATGTGA
AGAATGTGGCAAAGCCTTCTACCATTCTTCACACCTTACTACACATAAGGTAATTCATACTGGAGAGAAG
CCCTTCAAATGTGAAGAATGTGGTAAAGCTTTTAACCACCCTTCAGCCCTTACTACACATAAGTTCATTC
ATGTTAAAGAAAAACCCTACAAATGTGAAGAATGTGACAAAGCTTTTAACCGATTCTCATACCTTACTAA
ACATAAGATAATTCATTCTGGAGAGAAATCTTACAAATGTGAACAATGTGGCAAAGGCTTTAACTGGTCT
TCAACCCTTACAAAACATAAAAGAATTCATACTGGAGAGAAACCCTACAAATGTGAAGAATGTGGCAAAG
CCTTTAATGTGTCTTCACACCTTACTACACATAAGATGATTCATACTGGAGAGAAACCCTACAAATGTGA
AGAATGTGGCAAAGCCTTTAACCACTCCTCAAAACTTACTATACATAAGATAATTCATACTGGAGAGAAA
CCTTACAAATGTGAAGAATGTGGCAAAGCTTTTAACCAATCCTCAAACCTTACCAAACATAAGATAATTC
ATACTGGAGAGAAACTCTACAAATGTGAAGAATGTGGCAAAGCTTTTAACCGATCCTCAAACCTTACTAC
ACATAAGAGAATTCACACTGGAGAGAAACCCTACAAATGTGAAGAATGTGGCAAAGCTTTCAACCGATCC
TCAAACCTTACTAAACATAACATAATTCATACTGGAGAGAAATCTTACAAATGTGAAGAATGTGGTAAAG
CCTTTAACCAATCCTCAACTCTTACTAAACATAGGAAAATTCAGCAGGGCATGGTGGCTCATGCCTGTAA
TCCCAACACTTTGAGAGGACTAGGTGAGCAGATCGCGAGGTCAGGAGTTCAAGACCAGCCTGGCCAACAT
GGTAAAACCCCATCTCTACTAAAAATACAAAAATTTGCTGGGTGTGGTGGCAGGCGCCTGTAGTAATGAA
CTAGTCCGTAACTTGAAAGTATTTCGATTTCTTGGCTTTATATATCTTGTGGAAAGGACGATTATGCGAA
TGGCTTGTTAGGTTTACGCGTTAAGTCGACAATCAACCTCTGGATTACAAAATTTGTGAAAGATTGACTG
GTATTCTTAACTATGTTGCTCCTTTTACGCTATGTGGATACGCTGCTTTAATGCCTTTGTATCATGCTAT
TGCTTCCCGTATGGCTTTCATTTTCTCCTCCTTGTATAAATCCTGGTTGCTGTCTCTTTATGAGGAGTTG
TGGCCCGTTGTCAGGCAACGTGGCGTGGTGTGCACTGTGTTTGCTGACGCAACCCCCACTGGTTGGGGCA
TTGCCACCACCTGTCAGCTCCTTTCCGGGACTTTCGCTTTCCCCCTCCCTATTGCCACGGCGGAACTCAT
CGCCGCCTGCCTTGCCCGCTGCTGGACAGGGGCTCGGCTGTTGGGCACTGACAATTCCGTGGTGTTGTCG
GGGAAATCATCGTCCTTTCCTTGGCTGCTCGCCTGTGTTGCCACCTGGATTCTGCGCGGGACGTCCTTCT
GCTACGTCCCTTCGGCCCTCAATCCAGCGGACCTTCCTTCCCGCGGCCTGCTGCCGGCTCTGCGGCCTCT
TCCGCGTCTTCGCCTTCGCCCTCAGACGAGTCGGATCTCCCTTTGGGCCGCCTCCCCGCGTCGACTTTAA
GACCAATGACTTACAAGGCAGCTGTAGATCTTAGCCACTTTTTAAAAGAAAAGGGGGGACTGGAAGGGCT
AATTCACTCCCAACGAAGACAAGATCTGCTTTTTGCTTGTACTGGGTCTCTCTGGTTAGACCAGATCTGA
GCCTGGGAGCTCTCTGGCTAACTAGGGAACCCACTGCTTAAGCCTCAATAAAGCTTGCCTTGAGTGCTTC
AAGTAGTGTGTGCCCGTCTGTTGTGTGACTCTGGTAACTAGAGATCCCTCAGACCCTTTTAGTCAGTGTG
GAAAATCTCTAGCAGTACGTATAGTAGTTCATGTCATCTTATTATTCAGTATTTATAACTTGCAAAGAAA
TGAATATCAGAGAGTGAGAGGAACTTGTTTATTGCAGCTTATAATGGTTACAAATAAAGCAATAGCATCA
CAAATTTCACAAATAAAGCATTTTTTTCACTGCATTCTAGTTGTGGTTTGTCCAAACTCATCAATGTATC
TTATCATGTCTGGCTCTAGCTATCCCGCCCCTAACTCCGCCCATCCCGCCCCTAACTCCGCCCAGTTCCG
CCCATTCTCCGCCCCATGGCTGACTAATTTTTTTTATTTATGCAGAGGCCGAGGCCGCCTCGGCCTCTGA
GCTATTCCAGAAGTAGTGAGGAGGCTTTTTTGGAGGCCTAGGGACGTACCCAATTCGCCCTATAGTGAGT
CGTATTACGCGCGCTCACTGGCCGTCGTTTTACAACGTCGTGACTGGGAAAACCCTGGCGTTACCCAACT
TAATCGCCTTGCAGCACATCCCCCTTTCGCCAGCTGGCGTAATAGCGAAGAGGCCCGCACCGATCGCCCT
TCCCAACAGTTGCGCAGCCTGAATGGCGAATGGG
[124 nt withheld, positions 4445-4568]
C
[91 nt withheld, positions 4570-4660]
A
[49 nt withheld, positions 4662-4710]
CCTTTGACGTTGGAGTCCACGTTCTTT
[37 nt withheld, positions 4738-4774]
ACCCTATCTCGGTCTATTCTTTTGATTTATAAGGGATTTTGCCGATTTCGGCCTATTGGTTAAAAAATGA
GCTGATTTAACAAAAATTTAACGCGAATTTTAACAAAATATTAACGCTTACAATTTAGGTGGCACTTTTC
GGGGAAATGTGCGCGGAACCCCTATTTGTTTATTTTTCTAAATACATTCAAATATGTATCCGCTCATGAG
ACAATAACCCTGATAAATGCTTCAATAATATTGAAAAAGGAAGAGTATGAGTATTCAACATTTCCGTGTC
GCCCTTATTCCCTTTTTTGCGGCATTTTGCCTTCCTGTTTTTGCTCACCCAGAAACGCTGGTGAAAGTAA
AAGATGCTGAAGATCAGTTGGGTGCACGAGTGGGTTACATCGAACTGGATCTCAACAGCGGTAAGATCCT
TGAGAGTTTTCGCCCCGAAGAACGTTTTCCAATGATGAGCACTTTTAAAGTTCTGCTATGTGGCGCGGTA
TTATCCCGTATTGACGCCGGGCAAGAGCAACTCGGTCGCCGCATACACTATTCTCAGAATGACTTGGTTG
AGTACTCACCAGTCACAGAAAAGCATCTTACGGATGGCATGACAGTAAGAGAATTATGCAGTGCTGCCAT
AACCATGAGTGATAACACTGCGGCCAACTTACTTCTGACAACGATCGGAGGACCGAAGGAGCTAACCGCT
TTTTTGCACAACATGGGGGATCATGTAACTCGCCTTGATCGTTGGGAACCGGAGCTGAATGAAGCCATAC
CAAACGACGAGCGTGACACCACGATGCCTGTAGCAATGGCAACAACGTTGCGCAAACTATTAACTGGCGA
ACTACTTACTCTAGCTTCCCGGCAACAATTAATAGACTGGATGGAGGCGGATAAAGTTGCAGGACCACTT
CTGCGCTCGGCCCTTCCGGCTGGCTGGTTTATTGCTGATAAATCTGGAGCCGGTGAGCGTGGGTCTCGCG
GTATCATTGCAGCACTGGGGCCAGATGGTAAGCCCTCCCGTATCGTAGTTATCTACACGACGGGGAGTCA
GGCAACTATGGATGAACGAAATAGACAGATCGCTGAGATAGGTGCCTCACTGATTAAGCATTGGTAACTG
TCAGACCAAGTTTACTCATATATACTTTAGATTGATTTAAAACTTCATTTTTAATTTAAAAGGATCTAGG
TGAAGATCCTTTTTGATAATCTCATGACCAAAATCCCTTAACGTGAGTTTTCGTTCCACTGAGCGTCAGA
CCCCGTAGAAAAGATCAAAGGATCTTCTTGAGATCCTTTTTTTCTGCGCGTAATCTGCTGCTTGCAAACA
AAAAAACCACCGCTACCAGCGGTGGTTTGTTTGCCGGATCAAGAGCTACCAACTCTTTTTCCGAAGGTAA
CTGGCTTCAGCAGAGCGCAGATACCAAATACTGTTCTTCTAGTGTAGCCGTAGTTAGGCCACCACTTCAA
GAACTCTGTAGCACCGCCTACATACCTCGCTCTGCTAATCCTGTTACCAGTGGCTGCTGCCAGTGGCGAT
AAGTCGTGTCTTACCGGGTTGGACTCAAGACGATAGTTACCGGATAAGGCGCAGCGGTCGGGCTGAACGG
GGGGTTCGTGCACACAGCCCAGCTTGGAGCGAACGACCTACACCGAACTGAGATACCTACAGCGTGAGCT
ATGAGAAAGCGCCACGCTTCCCGAAGGGAGAAAGGCGGACAGGTATCCGGTAAGCGGCAGGGTCGGAACA
GGAGAGCGCACGAGGGAGCTTCCAGGGGGAAACGCCTGGTATCTTTATAGTCCTGTCGGGTTTCGCCACC
TCTGACTTGAGCGTCGATTTTTGTGATGCTCGTCAGGGGGGCGGAGCCTATGGAAAAACGCCAGCAACGC
GGCCTTTTTACGGTTCCTGGCCTTTTGCTGGCCTTTTGCTCACATGTTCTTTCCTGCGTTATCCCCTGAT
TCTGTGGATAACCGTATTACCGCCTTTGAGTGAGCTGATACCGCTCGCCGCAGCCGAACGACCGAGCGCA
GCGAGTCAGTGAGCGAGGAAGCGGAAGAGCGCCCAATACGCAAACCGCCTCTCCCCGCGCGTTGGCCGAT
TCATTAATGCAGCTGGCACGACAGGTTTCCCGACTGGAAAGCGGGCAGTGAGCGCAACGCAATTAATGTG
AGTTAGCTCACTCATTAGGCACCCCAGGCTTTACACTTTATGCTTCCGGCTCGTATGTTGTGTGGAATTG
TGAGCGGATAACAATTTCACACAGGAAACAGCTATGACCATGATTACGCCAAGCGCGCAATTAACCCTCA
CTAAAGGGAACAAAAGCTGGAGCTGCAAGCTTAATGTAGTCTTATGCAATACTCTTGTAGTCTTGCAACA
TGGTAACGATGAGTTAGCAACATGCCTTACAAGGAGAGAAAAAGCACCGTGCATGCCGATTGGTGGAAGT
AAGGTGGTACGATCGTGCCTTATTAGGAAGGCAACAGACGGGTCTGACATGGATTGGACGAACCACTGAA
TTGCCGCATTGCAGAGATATTGTATTTAAGTGCCTAGCTCGATACATAAACGGGTCTCTCTGGTTAGACC
AGATCTGAGCCTGGGAGCTCTCTGGCTAACTAGGGAACCCACTGCTTAAGCCTCAATAAAGCTTGCCTTG
AGTGCTTCAAGTAGTGTGTGCCCGTCTGTTGTGTGACTCTGGTAACTAGAGATCCCTCAGACCCTTTTAG
TCAGTGTGGAAAATCTCTAGCAGTGGCGCCCGAACAGGGACTTGAAAGCGAAAGGGAAACCAGAGGAGCT
CTCTCGACGCAGGACTCGGCTTGCTGAAGCGCGCACGGCAAGAGGCGAGGGGCGGCGACTGGTGAGTACG
CCAAAAATTTTGACTAGCGGAGGCTAGAAGGAGAGAGATGGGTGCGAGAGCGTCAGTATTAAGCGGGGGA
GAATTAGATCGCGATGGGAAAAAATTCGGTTAAGGCCAGGGGGAAAGAAAAAATATAAATTAAAACATAT
AGTATGGGCAAGCAGGGAGCTAGAACGATTCGCAGTTAATCCTGGCCTGTTAGAAACATCAGAAGGCTGT
AGACAAATACTGGGACAGCTACAACCATCCCTTCAGACAGGATCAGAAGAACTTAGATCATTATATAATA
CAGTAGCAACCCTCTATTGTGTGCATCAAAGGATAGAGATAAAAGACACCAAGGAAGCTTTAGACAAGAT
AGAGGAAGAGCAAAACAAAAGTAAGACCACCGCACAGCAAGCGGCCGCTGATCTTCAGACCTGGAGGAGG
AGATATGAGGGACAATTGGAGAAGTGAATTATATAAATATAAAGTAGTAAAAATTGAACCATTAGGAGTA
GCACCCACCAAGGCAAAGAGAAGAGTGGTGCAGAGAGAAAAAAGAGCAGTGGGAATAGGAGCTTTGTTCC
TTGGGTTCTTGGGAGCAGCAGGAAGCACTATGGGCGCAGCGTCAATGACGCTGACGGTACAGGCCAGACA
ATTATTGTCTGGTATAGTGCAGCAGCAGAACAATTTGCTGAGGGCTATTGAGGCGCAACAGCATCTGTTG
CAACTCACAGTCTGGGGCATCAAGCAGCTCCAGGCAAGAATCCTGGCTGTGGAAAGATACCTAAAGGATC
AACAGCTCCTGGGGATTTGGGGTTGCTCTGGAAAACTCATTTGCACCACTGCTGTGCCTTGGAATGCTAG
TTGGAGTAATAAATCTCTGGAACAGATTTGGAATCACACGACCTGGATGGAGTGGGACAGAGAAATTAAC
AATTACACAAGCTTAATACACTCCTTAATTGAAGAATCGCAAAACCAGCAAGAAAAGAATGAACAAGAAT
TATTGGAATTAGATAAATGGGCAAGTTTGTGGAATTGGTTTAACATAACAAATTGGCTGTGGTATATAAA
ATTATTCATAATGATAGTAGGAGGCTTGGTAGGTTTAAGAATAGTTTTTGCTGTACTTTCTATAGTGAAT
AGAGTTAGGCAGGGATATTCACCATTATCGTTTCAGACCCACCTCCCAACCCCGAGGGGACCCATGCATT
GCATCTCAATTAGTCAGCAACCAGGTGTGGAAAGTCCCCAGGCTCCCCAGCAGGCAGAAGTATGCAAAGC
ATGCGTCTCAATTAGTCAGCAACCATAGTCCCGCCCCTAACTCCGCCCATCCCGCCCCTAACTCCGCCCA
GTTCCGCCCATTCTCCGCCCCATGGCTGACTAATTTTTTTTATTTATGCAGAGGCCGAGGCCGCCTCGGC
CTCTGAGCTATTCCAGAAGTAGTGAGGAGGCTTTTTTGGAGGCCTAGGCTTTTGCAAAAAGCTTTCTAGA
GGTACCACCGGAGCTTACCATGACCGAGTACAAGCCCACGGTGCGCCTCGCCACCCGCGACGACGTCCCC
AGGGCCGTACGCACCCTCGCCGCCGCGTTCGCCGACTACCCCGCCACGCGCCACACCGTCGATCCGGACC
GCCACATCGAGCGGGTCACCGAGCTGCAAGAACTCTTCCTCACGCGCGTCGGGCTCGACATCGGCAAGGT
GTGGGTCGCGGACGACGGCGCCGCCGTGGCGGTCTGGACCACGCCGGAGAGCGTCGAAGCGGGGGCGGTG
TTCGCCGAGATCGGCCCGCGCATGGCCGAGTTGAGCGGTTCCCGGCTGGCCGCGCAGCAACAGATGGAAG
GCCTCCTGGCGCCGCACCGGCCCAAGGAGCCCGCGTGGTTCCTGGCCACCGTCGGCGTCTCGCCCGACCA
CCAGGGCAAGGGTCTGGGCAGCGCCGTCGTGCTCCCCGGAGTGGAGGCGGCCGAGCGCGCCGGGGTGCCC
GCCTTCCTGGAGACCTCCGCGCCCCGCAACCTCCCCTTCTACGAGCGGCTCGGCTTCACCGTCACCGCCG
ACGTCGAGGTGCCCGAAGGACCGCGCACCTGGTGCATGACCCGCAAGCCCGGTGCCAGTTAACGAATTCT
AGATCTTGAGACAAATGGCAGTATTCATCCACAATTTTAAAAGAAAAGGGGGGATTGGGGGGTACAGTGC
AGGGGAAAGAATAGTAGACATAATAGCAACAGACATACAAACTAAAGAATTACAAAAACAAATTACAAAA
ATTCAAAATTTTCGGGTTTATTACAGGGACAGCAGAGATCCACTTTGGCGCCGGCTCGAGGCCTGCAGGT
GCAAAGATGGATAAAGTTTTAAACAGAGAGGAATCTTTGCAGCTAATGGACCTTCTAGGTCTTGAAAGGA
GTGGGAATT
