>Addgene plasmid #144272 | TFORF1119 | depositor partial sequence | sequence record 284931 | Insert
ACCGCCACCATGAATGTGATGTTAGAGAACTACAAAAACCTGGTCTTCTTGGCAGGTATTGCTGTCTCTA
AGCAAGACCCGATCACCAGTCTAGAGCAAGAAAAAGAGCCCTGGAATATGAAGATATGTGAGATGGTGGA
TGAATCCCCAGCTATGTGTTCTTCTTTTACCAGAGACCTTTGGCCAGAGCAAGACATAAAAGATTCTTTT
CAACAAGTGATACTGAGAAGACATGGCAAATGTGAACATGAGAATTTACAGTTAAGAAAAGGCTCCGCAA
ATGTGGTTGAGTGTAAGGTGTACAAAAAAGGTTATAATGAACTAAACCAGTGTTTGACAACTACCCAGAG
CAAAATATTTCCATGTGATAAATATATAAAAGTCTTTCATAAAATTTTCAATTCAAATAGACACAAGACA
AGACATACTGGAGAGAAACCTTTCAAATGTAAAAAATGTGATGAATCATTTTGCATGCTTTTACACCTAC
ATCAACATAAAAGAATTCATATTAGAGAGAATTCTTACCAATGTGAAGAATGTGACAAAGTGTTTAAGCG
GTTCTCAACCCTTACTAGACACAAGAGAGTTCATACTGGAGAGAAACCCTTCAAATGTGAAGAATGTGGC
AAAGCTTTTAAGCACTCCTCAACCCTTACTACACATAAGATGATTCATACTGGAGAGAAACCCTACAGAT
GTGAAGAATGTGGCAAAGCCTTCTACCATTCTTCACACCTTACTACACATAAGGTAATTCATACTGGAGA
GAAGCCCTTCAAATGTGAAGAATGTGGTAAAGCTTTTAACCACCCTTCAGCCCTTACTACACATAAGTTC
ATTCATGTTAAAGAAAAACCCTACAAATGTGAAGAATGTGACAAAGCTTTTAACCGATTCTCATACCTTA
CTAAACATAAGATAATTCATTCTGGAGAGAAATCTTACAAATGTGAACAATGTGGCAAAGGCTTTAACTG
GTCTTCAACCCTTACAAAACATAAAAGAATTCATACTGGAGAGAAACCCTACAAATGTGAAGAATGTGGC
AAAGCCTTTAATGTGTCTTCACACCTTACTACACATAAGATGATTCATACTGGAGAGAAACCCTACAAAT
GTGAAGAATGTGGCAAAGCCTTTAACCACTCCTCAAAACTTACTATACATAAGATAATTCATACTGGAGA
GAAACCTTACAAATGTGAAGAATGTGGCAAAGCTTTTAACCAATCCTCAAACCTTACCAAACATAAGATA
ATTCATACTGGAGAGAAACTCTACAAATGTGAAGAATGTGGCAAAGCTTTTAACCGATCCTCAAACCTTA
CTACACATAAGAGAATTCACACTGGAGAGAAACCCTACAAATGTGAAGAATGTGGCAAAGCTTTCAACCG
ATCCTCAAACCTTACTAAACATAACATAATTCATACTGGAGAGAAATCTTACAAATGTGAAGAATGTGGT
AAAGCCTTTAACCAATCCTCAACTCTTACTAAACATAGGAAAATTCAGCAGGGCATGGTGGCTCATGCCT
GTAATCCCAACACTTTGAGAGGACTAGGTGAGCAGATCGCGAGGTCAGGAGTTCAAGACCAGCCTGGCCA
ACATGGTAAAACCCCATCTCTACTAAAAATACAAAAATTTGCTGGGTGTGGTGGCAGGCGCCTGTAGTAA
TGAACTAGTCCGTAACTTGAAAGTATTTCGATTTCTTGGCTTTATATATCTTGTGGAAAGGACGATTATG
CGAATGGCTTGTTAGGTTT
