>Addgene plasmid #144272 | TFORF1119 | depositor partial sequence | sequence record 284932 | Barcode
TTATGCGAATGGCTTGTTAGGTTT
